>Addgene plasmid #227941 | pLY071e | addgene full sequence | sequence record 454433 | Addgene NGS Result
GGGCGGAGATTTCCTGGAAGATGCCAGGAAGATACTTAACAGGGAAGTGAGAGGGCCGCGGCAAAGCCGT
TTTTCCATAGGCTCCGCCCCCCTGACAAGCATCACGAAATCTGACGCTCAAATCAGTGGTGGCGAAACCC
GACAGGACTATAAAGATACCAGGCGTTTCCCCCTGGCGGCTCCCTCGTGCGCTCTCCTGTTCCTGCCTTT
CGGTTTACCGGTGTCATTCCGCTGTTATGGCCGCGTTTGTCTCATTCCACGCCTGACACTCAGTTCCGGG
TAGGCAGTTCGCTCCAAGCTGGACTGTATGCACGAACCCCCCGTTCAGTCCGACCGCTGCGCCTTATCCG
GTAACTATCGTCTTGAGTCCAACCCGGAAAGACATGCAAAAGCACCACTGGCAGCAGCCACTGGTAATTG
ATTTAGAGGAGTTAGTCTTGAAGTCATGCGCCGGTTAAGGCTAAACTGAAAGGACAAGTTTTGGTGACTG
CGCTCCTCCAAGCCAGTTACCTCGGTTCAAAGAGTTGGTAGCTCAGAGAACCTTCGAAAAACCGCCCTGC
AAGGCGGTTTTTTCGTTTTCAGAGCAAGATATTACGCGCAGACCAAAACGATCTCAAGAAGATCATCTTA
TTAAGGAGCCCCATACGATATACGAGAGGACATCCGGGCAAATGCAACGAAAGGCTCAGTCGAAAGACTG
GGCCTTTCGTTGCAGACTTAGGGACCCTTCACTGCCCGCTTTCCAGTCGGGAAACCTGTCGTGCCAGCTG
CATTAATGAATCGGCCAACGCGCGGGGAGAGGCGGTTTGCGTATTGGGCGCCAGGGTGGTTTTTCTTTTC
ACCAGTGAGACGGGCAACAGCTGATTGCCCTTCACCGCCTGGCCCTGAGAGAGTTGCAGCAAGCGGTCCA
CGCTGGTTTGCCCCAGCAGGCGAAAATCCTGTTTGATGGTGGTTAACGGCGGGATATAACATGAGCTGTC
TTCGGTATCGTCGTATCCCACTACCGAGATATCCGCACCAACGCGCAGCCCGGACTCGGTAATGGCGCGC
ATTGCGCCCAGCGCCATCTGATCGTTGGCAACCAGCATCGCAGTGGGAACGATGCCCTCATTCAGCATTT
GCATGGTTTGTTGAAAACCGGACATGGCACTCCAGTCGCCTTCCCGTTCCGCTATCGGCTGAATTTGATT
GCGAGTGAGATATTTATGCCAGCCAGCCAGACGCAGACGCGCCGAGACAGAACTTAATGGGCCCGCTAAC
AGCGCGATTTGCTGGTGACCCAATGCGACCAGATGCTCCACGCCCAGTCGCGTACCGTCTTCATGGGAGA
AAATAATACTGTTGATGGGTGTCTGGTCAGAGACATCAAGAAATAACGCCGGAACATTAGTGCAGGCAGC
TTCCACAGCAATGGCATCCTGGTCATCCAGCGGATAGTTAATGATCAGCCCACTGACGCGTTGCGCGAGA
AGATTGTGCACCGCCGCTTTACAGGCTTCGACGCCGCTTCGTTCTACCATCGACACCACCACGCTGGCAC
CCAGTTGATCGGCGCGAGATTTAATCGCCGCGACAATTTGCGACGGCGCGTGCAGGGCCAGACTGGAGGT
GGCAACGCCAATCAGCAACGACTGTTTGCCCGCCAGTTGTTGTGCCACGCGGTTGGGAATGTAATTCAGC
TCCGCCATCGCCGCTTCCACTTTTTCCCGCGTTTTCGCAGAAACGTGGCTGGCCTGGTTCACCACGCGGG
AAACGGTCTGATAAGAGACACCGGCATACTCTGCGACATCGTATAACGTTACTGGTTTCACATTCACCAC
CCTGAATTGACTCTCTTCCGGGCGCTATCATGCCATACCGCGAAAGGTTTTGCGCCATTCGATGGTGTCG
CGCAACGCAATTAATGTAAGTTAGCTCACTCATTAGGCACAATTCTCATGTTTGACAGCTTATCATCGAC
TGCACGGTGCACCAATGCTTCTGGCGTCAGGCAGCCATCGGAAGCTGTGGTATGGCTGTGCAGGTCGTAA
ATCACTGCATAATTCGTGTCGCTCAAGGCGCACTCCCGTTCTGGATAATGTTTTTTGCGCCGACATCATA
ACGGTTCTGGCAAATATTCTGAAATGAGCTGTTGACAATTAATCATCGGCTCGTATAATGTGTGGAATTG
TGAGCGGATAACAATTTCACACAGGAAACAGCCAGTCCGTTTAGGTGTTTTCACGAGCACTTCACCAACA
ATAGGTGCAGTAAGGAGGAAAAAAAAATGGTTAAAGTTATCGGTCGTCGTTCCTTCGGAGTGCAAAGAAT
ATTTGATATTGGTCTTCCCCAAGACCATAATTTTCTGCTAGCCAATGGGGCGATCGCCCACAACTGTGAT
CTTGGTGTTTTTCGTTGTCTCAGTTTCGGCACCGAAATTTTAACCGTTGAGTACGGCCCATTGTCCATTG
GCAAAATTGTGAGTGAAGAAATTAATTGTTCTGTGTACAGTGTTGATCCAAAAGGGAAAGTTTACACCCA
GGCGATCGCCCAATGGCATGACCGGGGAGAGCAGGAAGTATTGGAATATGAATTGGAAGATGGTTCAGTA
ATCCGAGCTACCTCTGACCGCCGCTTTTTAACCACCGATTATCGACTGGTGGCGATCGAAGAAATTTTTG
CAAGGCAACTGGACTTGTTGACTTTAGAAAAAAATTAAATTAACGGCACTGCGAAAAAACCCCGCCGAAG
CGGGGTTTTTTGCGAAATATAATGACCCTCTTGATAACCCAAGAGGGCATTTTTTAATGCCCATGGCGTA
CGGATCTTAGAAAAACTCATCGAGCATCAAATGAAACTGCAATTTATTCATATCAGGATTATCAATACCA
TATTTTTGAAAAAGCCGTTTCTGTAATGAAGGAGAAAACTCACCGAGGCAGTTCCATAGGATGGCAAGAT
CCTGGTATCGGTCTGCGATTCCGACTCGTCCAACATCAATACAACCTATTAATTTCCCCTCGTCAAAAAT
AAGGTTATCAAGTGAGAAATCACCATGAGTGACGACTGAATCCGGTGAGAATGGCAAAAGTTTATGCATT
TCTTTCCAGACTTGTTCAACAGGCCAGCCATTACGCTCGTCATCAAAATCACTCGCATCAACCAAACCGT
TATTCATTCGTGATTGCGCCTGAGCGAGACGAAATACGCGATCGCTGTTAAAAGGACAATTACAAACAGG
AATCGAATGCAACCGGCGCAGGAACACTGCCAGCGCATCAACAATATTTTCACCTGAATCAGGATATTCT
TCTAATACCTGGAATGCTGTTTTCCCGGGGATCGCAGTGGTGAGTAACCATGCATCATCAGGAGTACGGA
TAAAATGCTTGATGGTCGGAAGAGGCATAAATTCCGTCAGCCAGTTTAGTCTGACCATCTCATCTGTAAC
ATCATTGGCAACGCTACCTTTGCCATGTTTCAGAAACAACTCTGGCGCATCGGGCTTCCCATACAATCGA
TAGATTGTCGCACCTGATTGCCCGACATTATCGCGAGCCCATTTATACCCATATAAATCAGCATCCATGT
TGGAATTTAATCGCGGCCTAGAGCAAGACGTTTCCCGTTGAATATGGCTCATAACACCCCTTGTATTACT
GTTTATGTAAGCAGACAGTTTTATTGTTCATGAAGAGAAACCTACGGATCG
Features (pLannotate 1.2.2; 10 found; start..end, strand, type, name):
     72..617     -  rep_origin     p15A ori: Plasmids containing the medium-copy-number p15A origin of replication can be propagated in E. coli cells that contain a second plasmid with the ColE1 origin.
    676..711     -  terminator     rrnB T1 terminator (fragment): Escherichia coli rrnB; transcription terminator T1 from the E. coli rrnB gene
    729..1811    -  CDS            lacI: lac repressor; lacI; The lac repressor binds to the lac operator to inhibit transcription in E. coli. This inhibition can be relieved by adding lactose or isopropyl-β-D-thiogalactopyranoside (IPTG).
   1812..1889    -  promoter       lacI promoter: lacI
   1902..1923    +  protein_bind   CAP binding site: CAP binding activates transcription in the presence of cAMP. E. coli catabolite activator protein
   1942..1959    +  promoter       tet promoter (fragment): E. coli promoter for tetracycline efflux protein gene
   2132..2160    +  promoter       tac promoter: strong E. coli promoter; hybrid between the trp and lac UV5 promoters
   2168..2184    +  protein_bind   lac operator: The lac repressor binds to the lac operator to inhibit transcription in E. coli. This inhibition can be relieved by adding lactose or isopropyl-β-D-thiogalactopyranoside (IPTG). lac repressor encoded by lacI
   2396..2689    +  CDS            dnaE-N (fragment): DPO3A_SYNY3 - Experimental evidence at protein level: Swiss-Prot protein existence level 1. DNA polymerase III is a complex, multichain enzyme responsible for most of the replicative synthesis in bacteria. This DNA polymerase also exhibits 3' to 5' exonuclease activity. The alpha chain is the DNA polymerase (By similarity). From Synechocystis sp. (strain PCC 6803 / Kazusa).
   2807..3622    -  CDS            KanR: aminoglycoside phosphotransferase; aph(3')-Ia; confers resistance to kanamycin in bacteria or G418 (Geneticin®) in eukaryotes
