[The description below was written by a language model from this plasmid's Addgene catalogue record and pLannotate feature annotations shown in this document.]
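Description:
pLY071e is a 3,691-nt bacterial expression plasmid that encodes a SICLOPPS (split-intein circular ligation of peptides and proteins) precursor designed to produce the cyclic heptapeptide cyclo-CDLGVFR inside E. coli. No named backbone is recorded. The annotated sequence shows a p15A origin of replication, which is compatible with ColE1-type plasmids in the same cell. p15A is usually described as medium copy, whereas the catalogue entry lists the plasmid as high copy. Selection is by kanamycin through an aph(3')-Ia (KanR) gene.

The payload is a synthetic insert described as an evolved Ssp (Synechocystis sp.) split-intein SICLOPPS cassette carrying multiple mutations and a frameshift deletion. In a SICLOPPS precursor the intein halves are permuted, so that the C-terminal intein fragment precedes the peptide to be cyclised and the N-terminal fragment follows it. When the two halves associate, splicing joins the ends of the intervening peptide and releases it as a head-to-tail cycle. The automated annotation recognises only a fragment of the DnaE N-intein from Synechocystis PCC 6803. The C-intein and the CDLGVFR-coding segment are not annotated, though they presumably lie in the unannotated stretch between the promoter region and that fragment.

Expression appears to be driven by a tac promoter with a downstream lac operator. A plasmid-borne lacI gene under its own promoter supplies the repressor, making expression IPTG-inducible. A CAP binding site, a tet promoter fragment and an rrnB T1 terminator fragment are also detected. The associated publication concerns the discovery of cyclic peptide inhibitors of protein aggregation by continuous selection, so the plasmid most likely serves for in-cell production of one such peptide.
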