Addgene plasmid #227941: pLY071e
Purpose: SICLOPPS precursor for cyclo-CDLGVFR
Depositing lab: Tina Wang. Depositing organization: University of Wisconsin, Madison. Publication: Rapid discovery of cyclic peptide protein aggregation inhibitors by continuous selection. Yang L, Zhang J, Andon JS, Li L, Wang T. Nat Chem Biol. 2025 Jan 13. doi: 10.1038/s41589-024-01823-x. PubMed 39806068.
Backbone
  Vector backbone: n/a
  Vector type: Bacterial Expression
Growth in bacteria
  Bacterial resistance: Kanamycin, 50 μg/mL
  Growth temperature: 37°C
  Growth strain: DH5alpha
  Copy number: High Copy
Gene/Insert
  Gene/Insert name: Evolved Ssp SICLOPPS-CDLGVFR
  Species: Synthetic
  Mutation: Evolved Ssp split inteins with multiple mutations and a frameshift deletion
  Cloning method: Other
Terms and licenses: Academic/Nonprofit Terms; Industry Terms: Not Available to Industry
How to cite: pLY071e was a gift from Tina Wang (Addgene plasmid # 227941 ; http://n2t.net/addgene:227941 ; RRID:Addgene_227941)
